>Addgene plasmid #12698 | DCT.VV.Orf10 | addgene partial sequence | sequence record 19095 | T7 5'-TAATACGACTCACTATAGGG-3'
CGGATCCAGTACCCTTCACCGAATTCCAGCTGACCACCATGATAGAACGCATCCTATTCCCAACAATGTC
AGGAACGTCACGCTCTCCACCTTCATATTTATTTATCCGTAAAAATGTTATCCTGGACATCGTACAAATA
ATAAAAAGCCCATATATGTTCGCTATTGTAGAAATTGTTTTTCACAGTTGCTCAAAAACGATGGCAGTGA
CTTATGAGTTACGTTACACTTTGGAGTCTCATCTTTAGGCAATTCCCGGGGATCCGAATAAAGGGTCAAG
ACAATTCTGCAGATATCCAGCACAGTGGCGGCCGCTCGAGTCTAGAGGGCCCGCGGTTCGAAGGTAAGCC
TATCCCTAACCCTCTCCTCGGTCTCGATTCTACGCGTACCGGTCATCATCACCATCACCATTGAGTTTAA
ACCCGCTGATCAGCCTCGACTGTGCCTTCTAGTTGCCAGCCATCTGTTGTTTGCCCCTCCCCCGTGCCTT
CCTTGACCCTGGAAGGTGCCACTCCCACTGTCCTTTCCTAATAAAATGAGGAAATTGCATCGCATTGTCT
GAGTAGGTGTCATTCTATTCTG
