[The description below was written by a language model from this plasmid's Addgene catalogue record.]
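Description:
DCT.VV.Orf10 is a mammalian expression plasmid built on the commercial pcDNA 3.1D V5-His-TOPO backbone (about 5.5 kb without insert) and carrying a short, roughly 210 bp open reading frame from vaccinia virus, designated Orf10 within its library. It is maintained as a high-copy plasmid in E. coli under ampicillin selection, and it carries a neomycin resistance marker that allows G418 selection in mammalian cells. The insert is recorded as flanked by BamHI sites at both ends, both preserved, and it can be sequenced from the upstream T7 primer site. No feature table is supplied, so the promoter and tag configuration are not explicitly stated. Vectors of this family generally drive expression from the CMV immediate-early promoter and offer C-terminal V5 and polyhistidine tags, but whether the ORF is in frame with those tags here is not recorded.

The plasmid is one member of a collection of vaccinia virus ORF clones made for screening, associated with work identifying poxvirus CD8+ T cell determinants to guide the design and characterisation of smallpox vaccines. In that setting, individual viral ORFs are expressed in transfected cells so that their products can be tested for recognition by virus-specific T cells. The name "Orf10" is specific to this library. The corresponding ORF names in the Copenhagen and WR strains are given only in the supplementary data accompanying the kit. The depositors caution that the clone was made for screening and may differ from the canonical gene sequence, so the insert should be checked against the available quality-control sequencing before relying on it.
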