Addgene plasmid #12698: DCT.VV.Orf10
Purpose: This plasmid was designed for screening purposes and may contain discrepancies relative to the current canonical GenBank version of the gene.
Depositing lab: Jack Bennink & Jon Yewdell. Depositing organization: National Institute of Allergy and Infectious Diseases (NIAID). Publication: Identification of poxvirus CD8+ T cell determinants to enable rational design and characterization of smallpox vaccines. Tscharke DC, Karupiah G, Zhou J, Palmore T, Irvine KR, Haeryfar SM, Williams S, Sidney J, Sette A, Bennink JR, Yewdell JW. J Exp Med. 2005 January 3; 201(1): 95–104. 10.1084/jem.20041912 PubMed 15623576.
Backbone
  Vector backbone: pcDNA 3.1D V5-His-TOPO
  Backbone manufacturer: Invitrogen
  Backbone size w/o insert (bp): 5514
  Vector type: Mammalian Expression
  Selectable markers: Neomycin (select with G418)
Growth in bacteria
  Bacterial resistance: Ampicillin, 100 μg/mL
  Growth temperature: 37°C
  Growth strain: DH5alpha
  Copy number: High Copy
Gene/Insert
  Gene/Insert name: VV.Orf10
  Species: Vaccinia Virus
  Insert size (bp): 210
  Cloning method: Restriction Enzyme; 5′ cloning site BamHI (not destroyed); 3′ cloning site BamHI (not destroyed)
  Sequencing primers: 5′ Universal T7
Terms and licenses: Academic/Nonprofit Terms; Industry Terms: Not Available to Industry
Depositor comments: Please see the Vaccinia kit page ( https://www.addgene.org/vvorf/ ) for more information. The kit page contains the supplemental VVOrfData spreadsheet, which includes important information about this plasmid. The plasmid and insert names provided here relate only to this library. The name of the ORF (if present) in VACV strain Copenhagen and the name of the ORF (if annotated) in VACV strain WR sequence can be found in VVOrfData spreadsheet. Please note that the amino acid sequence given for each ORF in the spreadsheet may contain some errors. Additionally, changes from the expected sequence may be present in these plasmids. Please see Addgene's quality control sequence and sequencing notes in the VVOrfData spreadsheet before ordering this plasmid.
How to cite: DCT.VV.Orf10 was a gift from Jack Bennink & Jon Yewdell (Addgene plasmid # 12698 ; http://n2t.net/addgene:12698 ; RRID:Addgene_12698)
